>Addgene plasmid #26612 | pcDNA3 luciferase | addgene partial sequence | sequence record 32829 | 26612 with CMV-F
CAGAGCTCTCTGGCTAACTAGAGAACCCACTGCTTACTGGCTTATCGAAATTAATACGACTCACTATAGG
GAGACCCAAGCTTGGTACCGAGCTCGGATCCAAATGGAAGACGCCAAAAACATAAAGAAAGGCCCGGCGC
CATTCTATCCTCTAGAGGATGGAACCGCTGGAGAGCAACTGCATAAGGCTATGAAGAGATACGCCCTGGT
TCCTGGAACAATTGCTTTTACAGATGCACATATCGAGGTGAACATCACGTACGCGGAATACTTCGAAATG
TCCGTTCGGTTGGCAGAAGCTATGAAACGATATGGGCTGAATACAAATCACAGAATCGTCGTATGCAGTG
AAAACTCTCTTCAATTCTTTATGCCGGTGTTGGGCGCGTTATTTATCGGAGTTGCAGTTGCGCCCGCGAA
CGACATTTATAATGAACGTGAATTGCTCAACAGTATGAACATTTCGCAGCCTACCGTAGTGTTTGTTTCC
AAAAAGGGGTTGCAAAAAATTTTGAACGTGCAAAAAAAATTACCAATAATCCAGAAAATTATTATCATGG
ATTCTAAAACGGATTACCAGGGATTTCAGTCGATGTACACGTTCGTCACATCTCATCTACCTCCCGGTTT
TAATGAATACGATTTTGTACCAGAGTCCTTTGATCGTGACAAAACAATTGCACTGATAATGAATTCCTCT
GGATCTACTGGGTTACCTAAGGGTGTGGCCCTTCCGCATAGAACTGCCTGCGTCAGATTCTCGCATGCCA
GAGATCCTATTTTTGGCAATCAAATCATTCCGGATACTGCGATTTTAAGTGTTGTTCCATTCCATCACGG
TTTTGGAATGTTTACTACACTCGGATATTTGATATGTGGATTTCGAGTCGTCTTAATGTATAGATTTGAA
GAAGAGCTGTTTTTACGATCCCTTCAGGATTACAAAATTCAAAGTGCGTTGCTAGTA
