[The description below was written by a language model from this plasmid's Addgene catalogue record.]
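Description:
pcDNA3 luciferase is a mammalian expression plasmid built on the Invitrogen pcDNA3 backbone (about 5.4 kb without insert) that carries the firefly luciferase coding sequence as a roughly 1.65 kb insert. The luciferase fragment was taken from the promoterless reporter vector pGL2-Basic and placed between the BamHI and XhoI sites of the pcDNA3 polylinker, both of which remain intact. The plasmid is maintained in E. coli at high copy number under ampicillin selection, and it carries a neomycin resistance marker that allows G418 selection of stably transfected mammalian cells.

The record does not include a feature table and does not name the promoter outright. However, the listed sequencing primers (CMV forward and BGH reverse) fit the standard pcDNA3 layout, in which the insert sits downstream of the strong constitutive CMV immediate-early promoter and upstream of the bovine growth hormone polyadenylation signal. No epitope tags or fusion partners are recorded, so the construct appears to express unmodified firefly luciferase.

Because luciferase moved from a promoterless reporter into a constitutive expression context, the plasmid gives strong, promoter-independent luciferase expression after transfection rather than reporting on a test promoter. Such constructs are generally used as a readout of expression or translation, or as a transfection and normalisation control. The associated publication concerns rapamycin-sensitive signalling and translation initiation, which suggests use as a reporter in that setting, although the record does not state the specific experimental role.
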