Addgene plasmid #26612: pcDNA3 luciferase
Depositing lab: Jie Chen. Depositing organization: University of Illinois at Urbana-Champaign. Publication: Cytoplasmic-nuclear shuttling of FKBP12-rapamycin-associated protein is involved in rapamycin-sensitive signaling and translation initiation. Kim JE, Chen J. Proc Natl Acad Sci U S A. 2000 Dec 19. 97(26):14340-5. 10.1073/pnas.011511898 PubMed 11114166.
Backbone
  Vector backbone: pcDNA3
  Backbone manufacturer: Invitrogen
  Backbone size w/o insert (bp): 5400
  Vector type: Mammalian Expression
  Selectable markers: Neomycin (select with G418)
Growth in bacteria
  Bacterial resistance: Ampicillin, 100 μg/mL
  Growth temperature: 37°C
  Growth strain: DH5alpha
  Copy number: High Copy
Gene/Insert
  Gene/Insert name: firefly luciferase
  Species: Firefly
  Insert size (bp): 1652
  Cloning method: Restriction Enzyme; 5′ cloning site BamHI (not destroyed); 3′ cloning site XhoI (not destroyed)
  Sequencing primers: 5′ CMV-F; 3′ BGH-rev
Resource information
  A portion of this plasmid was derived from a plasmid made by: Luciferase is from pGL2-Basic (Promega).
Terms and licenses: Academic/Nonprofit Terms; Industry Terms: Not Available to Industry
How to cite: pcDNA3 luciferase was a gift from Jie Chen (Addgene plasmid # 26612 ; http://n2t.net/addgene:26612 ; RRID:Addgene_26612)
